Addgene plasmid #18378: T4 Lysozyme V71P WT*
Depositing lab: Brian Matthews. Depositing organization: University of Oregon.
Backbone
  Vector backbone: pHS1403
  Backbone size w/o insert (bp): 5000
  Vector type: Bacterial Expression
Growth in bacteria
  Bacterial resistance: Ampicillin, 100 μg/mL
  Growth temperature: 37°C
  Growth strain: DH5alpha
  Copy number: High Copy
Gene/Insert
  Gene/Insert name: T4 Lysozyme (alt name: AV71P)
  Species: Bacteriophage T4
  Insert size (bp): 600
  Mutation: V71P WT*
  GenBank ID: NP_049736
  Entrez Gene: e (a.k.a. T4p123)
  Cloning method: Restriction Enzyme; 5′ cloning site BamHI (not destroyed); 3′ cloning site HindIII (not destroyed)
  Sequencing primers: 5′ na; 3′ GGCGTATCACGAGGCCC
Terms and licenses: Academic/Nonprofit Terms; Industry Terms: Not Available to Industry
Depositor comments: The BamHI site is 27 bp from the ATG and the HindIII site is 115 bp from the stop.
How to cite: T4 Lysozyme V71P WT* was a gift from Brian Matthews (Addgene plasmid # 18378 ; http://n2t.net/addgene:18378 ; RRID:Addgene_18378)
