[The description below was written by a language model from this plasmid's Addgene catalogue record.]
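Description:
T4 Lysozyme V71P WT* is a bacterial expression plasmid built on the pHS1403 backbone (about 5 kb without insert) that carries a mutant form of the bacteriophage T4 lysozyme gene, the product of phage gene e. It is maintained in E. coli as a high-copy plasmid under ampicillin selection. The record does not name the origin of replication, and it does not state which promoter or other regulatory elements drive expression of the insert. No feature table is available to fill in these details.

The insert is roughly 600 bp and was placed between BamHI and HindIII sites, both of which remain intact, so the coding segment can be excised or exchanged. According to the depositor's comments, the BamHI site lies 27 bp from the start codon and the HindIII site 115 bp from the stop codon, meaning short flanking untranslated stretches accompany the open reading frame. The encoded protein carries a valine-to-proline substitution at position 71, made in the "WT*" background. In the T4 lysozyme literature, WT* generally denotes the cysteine-free pseudo-wild-type protein used as a reference for mutational studies, although the record itself does not define the term. No tags or fusion partners are listed.

The record gives no explicit purpose. A single-residue proline substitution in this well-characterised model enzyme fits recombinant production of the variant in bacteria for studies of protein stability, folding and structure.
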