>Addgene plasmid #18378 | T4 Lysozyme V71P WT* | addgene partial sequence | sequence record 24164 | 3primeUP
GAAAAGCCCGCTCATTAGGCGGGCTCAGATCTGCTCATGTTTGACAGCTTATCATCGATAAGCTTCGGCA
ATAAATTCTTGATATGTTTTCATATGTTTCCTTTAAATATTTTAATTAGTAATTGTCTATTCAAGTAATT
GTGAATATACTATCACAATTCCAAGAGAAAGTAAACAGCTTTATAGATTTTTATACGCGTCCCAAGTGCC
AGTTCTAAACGTTGTAATGACTCGTTTTGCGCGATTAGGTGTTTGATTATACCATCTACTTTTAGCTAAG
TTAACTGCTGCTTCATCCCAGCGTTTTTGTTGAAGCATACGTAAAGAGTTAGTAAATCCTGCCACACCGG
TTTCTCCCATTTGGAAAACCATATTAATCAATGCAGCGCGACGAACCGCATCAAGAGAATCATAAACCGG
TTTTAATTTAGCATTTCTCAGAATTCCGCGAACAGCAGCATCAGGATCCTGTTTCCTGTGTGAAATTGTT
ATCCGCTCACAATTCCACACATTATACGAGCCGATGATTAATTGTCAACAGGGGGATGGGGAGTAAGCTG
ATCCTGTTTCCTGTGTGAAATTGTTATCCGCTCACAATTCCACACATTATACGAGCCGATGATTAATTGT
CAACAGGGGGATGGGGAGTAAGCTCATCGATGGATCGATCCTGTTTTCCTGTGTGAAATTGTTATCCGCT
CACAATTCCACACATTATACGAGCCGGAAGCATAAAGTGTAAAGCCTGGGGTGCCTAATGAGTGAGCTAA
CTTACATTAATTGCGTTGCGCTCACTGCCCGCTTTCCAGTCGGGAAANCTGTCGTGCCAGGACACCATCG
AATGGGGGCAAAACCTTTCGCGGNATGGCATGATAGCGCCCCGGGAAGANAGTCAATTCAGGGNGGGGNA
ANGNGAAACCNGTAACGTTATACGANGTCNCANAGNATGCCNGGNGTCNCTTATCANACCGNTTCCCGCG
NGGGGAACCAGGNCNGCCNCGTTTCNGCGAAACNCGGGAAAAANNGGAAACGGNNANNGGNGGANCTGAA
TTN
